>Addgene plasmid #225169 | pHBJT018 | addgene full sequence | sequence record 443286 | Addgene NGS Result
AAAAAAAACACACAAAGGTCTAGCGGAATTTACAGAGGGTCTAGCAGAATTTACAAGTTTTCCAGCAAAG
GTCTAGCAGAATTTACAGATACCCACAACTCAAAGGAAAAGGACTAGTAATTATCATTGACTAGCCCATC
TCAATTGGTATAGTGATTAAAATCACCTAGACCAATTGAGATGTATGTCTGAATTAGTTGTTTTCAAAGC
AAATGAACTAGCGATTAGTCGCTATGACTTAACGGAGCATGAAACCAAGCTAATTTTATGCTGTGTGGCA
CTACTCAACCCCACGATTGAAAACCCTACAAGGAAAGAACGGACGGTATCGTTCACTTATAACCAATACG
CTCAGATGATGAACATCAGTAGGGAAAATGCTTATGGTGTATTAGCTAAAGCAACCAGAGAGCTGATGAC
GAGAACTGTGGAAATCAGGAATCCTTTGGTTAAAGGCTTTGAGATTTTCCAGTGGACAAACTATGCCAAG
TTCTCAAGCGAAAAATTAGAATTAGTTTTTAGTGAAGAGATATTGCCTTATCTTTTCCAGTTAAAAAAAT
TCATAAAATATAATCTGGAACATGTTAAGTCTTTTGAAAACAAATACTCTATGAGGATTTATGAGTGGTT
ATTAAAAGAACTAACACAAAAGAAAACTCACAAGGCAAATATAGAGATTAGCCTTGATGAATTTAAGTTC
ATGTTAATGCTTGAAAATAACTACCATGAGTTTAAAAGGCTTAACCAATGGGTTTTGAAACCAATAAGTA
AAGATTTAAACACTTACAGCAATATGAAATTGGTGGTTGATAAGCGAGGCCGCCCGACTGATACGTTGAT
TTTCCAAGTTGAACTAGATAGACAAATGGATCTCGTAACCGAACTTGAGAACAACCAGATAAAAATGAAT
GGTGACAAAATACCAACAACCATTACATCAGATTCCTACCTACATAACGGACTAAGAAAAACACTACACG
ATGCTTTAACTGCAAAAATTCAGCTCACCAGTTTTGAGGCAAAATTTTTGAGTGACATGCAAAGTAAGTA
TGATCTCAATGGTTCGTTCTCATGGCTCACGCAAAAACAACGAACCACACTAGAGAACATACTGGCTAAA
TACGGAAGGATCTGAGGTTCTTATGGCTCTTGTATCTATCAGTGAAGCATCAAGACTAACAAACAAAAGT
AGAACAACTGTTCACCGTTACATATCAAAGGGAAAACTGTCCATATGCACAGATGAAAACGGTGTAAAAA
AGATAGATACATCAGAGCTTTTACGAGTTTTTGGTGCATTCAAAGCTGTTCACCATGAACAGATCGACAA
TGTAACAGATGAACAGCATGTAACACCTAATAGAACAGGTGAAACCAGTAAAACAAAGCAACTAGAACAT
GAAATTGAACACCTGAGACAACTTGTTACAGCTCAACAGTCACACATAGACAGCCTGAAACAGGCGATGC
TGCTTATCGAATCAAAGCTGCCGACAACACGGGAGCCAGTGACGCCTCCCGTGGGGAAAAAATCATGGCA
ATTCTGGAAGAAATAGCGCTTTCAGCCGGCAAACCGGCTGAAGCCGGATCTGCGATTCTGATAACAAACT
AGCAACACCAGAACAGCCCGTTTGCGGGCAGCAAAACCCGTACTTTTGGACGTTCCGGCGGTTTTTTGTG
GCGAGTGGTGTTCGGGCGGTGCGCGCAAGATCCATTATGTTAAACGGGCGAGTTTACATCTCAAAACCGC
CCGCTTAACACCATCAGAAATCCTCAGCGCGATTTTAAGCACCAACCCCCCCCCGTAACACCCAAATCCA
TACTGAAAGTGGCTTTGTTGAATAAATCAGATTTCGGGTAAGTCTCCAACGCCAGCAACGCGGCCTTTTT
ACGGTTCCTGGCCTTTTGCTGGCCTTTTGCTCACATGTTCTTTCCTGCGTTATCCCCTGATTCTGTGGAT
AACCGTATTACCGCCTTTGAGTGAGCTGATACCGCTCGCCGCAGCCGAACGACCGAGCGCAGCGAGTCAG
TGAGCGAGGAAGCGGAAGAGCGCCCAATACGCAAACCGCCTCTCCCCGCGCGTTGGCCGATTCATTAATG
CAGCTGGCACGACAGGTTTCCCGACTGGAAAGCGGGCAGTGAGCGCAACGCAATTAATGTGAGTTAGCTC
ACTCATTAGGCACCCCAGGCTTTACACTTTATGCTTCCGGCTCGTATGTTGTGTGGAATTGTGAGCGGAT
AACAATTTCACACAGGAAACAGCTATGACATGATTACGAATTCGAGCTCGGTACCCGGGGATCCTCTAGA
GTCGACCTGCAGGCATGCAAGCTTGGCACTGGCCGTCGTTTTACAACGTCGTGACTGGGAAAACCCTGGC
GTTACCCAACTTAATCGCCTTGCAGCACATCCCCCTTTCGCCAGCTGGCGTAATAGCGAAGAGGCCCGCA
CCGATCGCCCTTCCCAACAGTTGCGCAGCCTGAATGGCGAATGGCGCCTGATGCGGTATTTTCTCCTTAC
GCATCTGTGCGGTATTTCACACCGCATATGGTGCACTCTCAGTACAATCTGCTCTGATGCCGCATAGTTA
AGCCAGCCCCGACACCCGCCAACACCCGCTGACGCGCCCTGACGGGCTTGTCTGCTCCCGGCATCCGCTT
ACAGACAAGCTGTGACCGTCTCCGGGAGCTGCATGTGTCAGAGGTTTTCACCGTCATCACCGAAACGCGC
GAGACGAAAGGGCCTCGTGATACGCCTATTTTTATAGGTTAATGTCATGATAATAATGGTTTCTTAGACG
TCAGGTGGCACTTTTCGGGGAAATGTGCGCGGAACCCCTATTTGTTTATTTTTCTAAATACATTCAAATA
TGTATCCGCTCATGAGACAATAACCCTGATAAATGCTTCAATAATATTGAAAAAGGAAGAGTATGAGTAT
TCAACATTTCCGTGTCGCCCTTATTCCCTTTTTTGCGGCATTTTGCCTTCCTGTTTTTGCTCACCCAGAA
ACGCTGGTGAAAGTAAAAGATGCTGAAGATCAGTTGGGTGCACGAGTGGGTTACATCGAACTGGATCTCA
ACAGCGGTAAGATCCTTGAGAGTTTTCGCCCCGAAGAACGTTTTCCAATGATGAGCACTTTTAAAGTTCT
GCTATGTGGCGCGGTATTATCCCGTATTGACGCCGGGCAAGAGCAACTCGGTCGCCGCATACACTATTCT
CAGAATGACTTGGTTGAGTACTCACCAGTCACAGAAAAGCATCTTACGGATGGCATGACAGTAAGAGAAT
TATGCAGTGCTGCCATAACCATGAGTGATAACACTGCGGCCAACTTACTTCTGACAACGATCGGAGGACC
GAAGGAGCTAACCGCTTTTTTGCACAACATGGGGGATCATGTAACTCGCCTTGATCGTTGGGAACCGGAG
CTGAATGAAGCCATACCAAACGACGAGCGTGACACCACGATGCCTGTAGCAATGGCAACAACGTTGCGCA
AACTATTAACTGGCGAACTACTTACTCTAGCTTCCCGGCAACAATTAATAGACTGGATGGAGGCGGATAA
AGTTGCAGGACCACTTCTGCGCTCGGCCCTTCCGGCTGGCTGGTTTATTGCTGATAAATCTGGAGCCGGT
GAGCGTGGGTCTCGCGGTATCATTGCAGCACTGGGGCCAGATGGTAAGCCCTCCCGTATCGTAGTTATCT
ACACGACGGGGAGTCAGGCAACTATGGATGAACGAAATAGACAGATCGCTGAGATAGGTGCCTCACTGAT
TAAGCATTGGTAACCTCGCTAACGGATTCACCACTCCGCAGACCCGCCATAAAACGCCCTGAGAAGCCCG
TGACGGGCTTTTCTTGTATTATGGGTAGTTTCCTTGCATGAATCCATAAAAGGCGCCTGTAGTGCCATTT
ACCCCCATTCACTGCCAGAGCCGTGAGCGCAGCGAACTGAATGTCACGAAAAAGACAGCGACTCAGGTGC
CTGATGGTCGGAGACAAAAGGAATATTCAGCGATTTGCCCGAGCTTGCGAGGGTGCTACTTAAGCCTTTA
GGGTTTTAAGGTCTGTTTTGTAGAGGAGCAAACAGCGTTTGCGACATCCTTTTGTAATACTGCGGAACTG
ACTAAAGTAGTGAGTTATACACAGGGCTGGGATCTATTCTTTTTATCTTTTTTTATTCTTTCTTTATTCT
ATAAATTATAACCACTTGAATATAAAC
Features (pLannotate 1.2.2; 13 found; start..end, strand, type, name):
    185..1135    +  CDS            Rep101: RepA protein needed for replication with the pSC101 origin; rep101
   1915..2048    +  rep_origin     RSF ori (fragment): Plasmids containing the RSF 1030 origin of replication can be propagated in E. coli cells that contain additional plasmids with compatible origins.
   2050..2142    +  CDS            lacI (fragment): lac repressor; lacI; The lac repressor binds to the lac operator to inhibit transcription in E. coli. This inhibition can be relieved by adding lactose or isopropyl-β-D-thiogalactopyranoside (IPTG).
   2155..2176    +  protein_bind   CAP binding site: CAP binding activates transcription in the presence of cAMP. E. coli catabolite activator protein
   2191..2221    +  promoter       lac promoter: promoter for the E. coli lac operon
   2229..2245    +  protein_bind   lac operator: The lac repressor binds to the lac operator to inhibit transcription in E. coli. This inhibition can be relieved by adding lactose or isopropyl-β-D-thiogalactopyranoside (IPTG). lac repressor encoded by lacI
   2278..2334    +  misc_feature   MCS: pUC18/19 multiple cloning site
   2337..2491    +  CDS            lacZα (fragment): LacZα fragment of β-galactosidase; lacZ fragment
   2497..2596    -  misc_feature   bom (fragment): basis of mobility region from pBR322
   2698..2733    -  CDS            rop (fragment): Rop protein, which maintains plasmids at low copy number; rop
   2828..2932    +  promoter       AmpR promoter: bla
   2933..3793    +  CDS            AmpR: β-lactamase; bla; confers resistance to ampicillin, carbenicillin, and related antibiotics
   4142..137     +  rep_origin     pSC101 ori (across the origin): low-copy replication origin that requires the Rep101 protein
