[The description below was written by a language model from this plasmid's Addgene catalogue record and pLannotate feature annotations shown in this document.]
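Description:
pHBJT018 is an empty, low-copy bacterial cloning vector of 4,227 bp, deposited as part of a plasmid series intended for rapid sub-cloning and use across various Enterobacteriaceae. The parental backbone is recorded as unknown. Replication depends on the pSC101 origin together with the Rep101 (RepA) initiator protein encoded on the plasmid, a pairing that holds the plasmid at a low copy number. Selection is by ampicillin, through a β-lactamase (bla) gene driven by its own AmpR promoter.

The cloning region is taken from pUC18. A CAP binding site, the lac promoter and the lac operator lie upstream of the pUC18/19 multiple cloning site, which is followed by a partial lacZα coding segment. Because the MCS matches that of pUC18 and pSU18, fragments can be moved between these vectors using the same restriction sites, and an insert placed in the MCS sits downstream of the lac promoter, consistent with the bacterial expression and synthetic biology classification. Only a short fragment of lacI is annotated, so the plasmid does not appear to supply a functional repressor; any regulation at the operator would rely on host-encoded LacI. As lacZα is annotated only as a fragment, the record does not establish whether blue/white screening is possible.

The automated annotation also flags short fragments of an RSF origin, the pBR322 bom region and rop. These appear to be remnants carried over from source plasmids during construction rather than functional elements. No insert is present.
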