Addgene plasmid #225169: pHBJT018
Purpose: (Empty Backbone) Low copy cloning vector with same multiple cloning site as pUC18 and pSU18 (AmpR).
Depositing lab: Jenny-Lee Thomassin. Depositing organization: University of Saskatchewan. Publication: Generation of a plasmid series for rapid sub-cloning and use in various Enterobacteriaceae. Braun HG, Kanwal N, Rivera Lopez LF, Thomassin JL. J Biosci Bioeng. 2024 Sep 6:S1389-1723(24)00253-6. doi: 10.1016/j.jbiosc.2024.08.006. PubMed 39244484.
Backbone
  Vector backbone: Unknown
  Backbone size (bp): 4227
  Vector type: Bacterial Expression, Synthetic Biology
Growth in bacteria
  Bacterial resistance: Ampicillin, 100 μg/mL
  Growth temperature: 37°C
  Growth strain: DH5alpha
  Copy number: Low Copy
Gene/Insert
  Gene/Insert name: None
Terms and licenses: Academic/Nonprofit Terms; Industry Terms: Not Available to Industry
Depositor comments: Low copy plasmid (pSC101 ori and repA), pUC18 MCS, confers ampicillin resistance
How to cite: pHBJT018 was a gift from Jenny-Lee Thomassin (Addgene plasmid # 225169 ; http://n2t.net/addgene:225169 ; RRID:Addgene_225169)
